Addgene plasmid #173764: HIsGB1-FusionL63A + CBP TAZ1(340-439)
Purpose: Bacterial coexpression of CBP TAZ1 with CITED2/Hif1a activation domain constructs
Depositing lab: Peter Wright. Depositing organization: Scripps California (The Scripps Research Institute). Publication: The molecular basis of allostery in a facilitated dissociation process. Appling FD, Berlow RB, Stanfield RL, Dyson HJ, Wright PE. Structure. 2021 Sep 11. pii: S0969-2126(21)00261-6. doi: 10.1016/j.str.2021.07.011. PubMed 34520739.
Backbone
  Vector backbone: pET22b
  Backbone manufacturer: Novagen
  Backbone size w/o insert (bp): 5493
  Total vector size (bp): 6258
  Modifications to backbone: introduced second RBS
  Vector type: Bacterial Expression
Growth in bacteria
  Bacterial resistance: Ampicillin, 100 μg/mL
  Growth temperature: 37°C
  Growth strain: DH5alpha
  Copy number: Low Copy
Gene/Insert 1
  Gene/Insert name: CITED2(216-246):Hif1a(796-826L822A) (alt names: Hif1a; CITED2)
  Species: H. sapiens (human)
  Mutation: fusion of CITED2 and Hif1a
  Entrez Gene: HIF1A (a.k.a. HIF-1-alpha, HIF-1A, HIF-1alpha, HIF1, HIF1-ALPHA, MOP1, PASD8, bHLHe78); CITED2 (a.k.a. ASD8, MRG-1, MRG1, P35SRJ, VSD2)
  Promoter: T7
  Tag / fusion protein: His6GB1 (N terminal on backbone); thrombin (N terminal on backbone)
  Cloning method: Restriction Enzyme; 5′ cloning site NdeI (not destroyed); 3′ cloning site BamHI (not destroyed)
  Sequencing primers: 5′ T7; 3′ T7
Gene/Insert 2
  Gene/Insert name: CBP (340-439) (alt names: crebbp; CBP)
  Species: M. musculus (mouse)
  Entrez Gene: Crebbp (a.k.a. CBP, CBP/p300, KAT3A, p300/CBP)
  Promoter: T7
  Cloning method: Restriction Enzyme; 5′ cloning site NcoI (not destroyed); 3′ cloning site HindIII (not destroyed)
  Sequencing primers: 5′ T7; 3′ T7
Terms and licenses: Academic/Nonprofit Terms; Industry Terms: Not Available to Industry
How to cite: HIsGB1-FusionL63A + CBP TAZ1(340-439) was a gift from Peter Wright (Addgene plasmid # 173764 ; http://n2t.net/addgene:173764 ; RRID:Addgene_173764)
