[The description below was written by a language model from this plasmid's Addgene catalogue record and pLannotate feature annotations shown in this document.]
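Description:
HIsGB1-FusionL63A + CBP TAZ1(340-439) is a bacterial coexpression plasmid built on the Novagen pET22b backbone, modified by the addition of a second ribosome binding site so that two proteins are translated from a single transcript. It replicates from the pBR322-type ColE1 origin with the rop gene and bom region present, consistent with its listing as low copy, and is selected with ampicillin through the β-lactamase gene. An f1 origin and a lacI cassette are also carried. Transcription is driven by a T7 promoter with an adjacent lac operator, so expression needs a host supplying T7 RNA polymerase and is IPTG-inducible, and it ends at the T7 terminator.

The first open reading frame, cloned between NdeI and BamHI, encodes an N-terminal His6 tag and the GB1 domain of streptococcal protein G as a solubility and purification handle. A thrombin cleavage site follows, then a fusion of human CITED2 residues 216-246 to human HIF-1α residues 796-826 carrying the L822A substitution (named L63A in the construct's own numbering). The automated annotation labels the CITED segment as mouse Cited1, presumably a homology-based call, whereas the catalogue identifies it as CITED2. Downstream, a second T7 gene 10 RBS precedes mouse CBP residues 340-439, the TAZ1 domain, inserted between NcoI and HindIII. The vector's His-tag sequence is annotated after this insert, but the record lists no tag for TAZ1.

Coexpression lets TAZ1 be produced together with its activation-domain ligand. The associated work concerns allostery in a facilitated dissociation process involving these partners. The sequenced record is 6,177 nt, slightly shorter than the 6,258 bp listed total size.
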