Features (pLannotate 1.2.2; 24 found; start..end, strand, type, name):
     26..73      -  terminator     T7 terminator: transcription terminator for bacteriophage T7 RNA polymerase
     81..130     -  CDS            SET1 (fragment): solubility-enhancement tag derived from T7 phage gene 10B
    140..157     -  CDS            9xHis (fragment): 9xHis affinity tag
    183..485     -  CDS            Crebbp (fragment): CBP_MOUSE - Also known as Cbp. Experimental evidence at protein level: Swiss-Prot protein existence level 1. Acetylates histones, giving a specific tag for transcriptional activation (By similarity). Also acetylates non-histone proteins, like DDX21, FBL, IRF2, MAFG, NCOA3, POLR1E/PAF53 and FOXO1 (PubMed:10207073, PubMed:11701890, PubMed:16287980, PubMed:15220471). Binds specifically to phosphorylated CREB and enhances its transcriptional activity toward cAMP-responsive genes (By similarity). Acts as a coactivator of ALX1 (By similarity). Acts as a circadian transcriptional coactivator which en
    492..514     -  RBS            RBS: efficient ribosome binding site from bacteriophage T7 gene 10 (Olins and Rangwala, 1989)
    541..645     -  CDS            HIF1A (fragment): HIF1A_HUMAN - Also known as BHLHE78, MOP1 From Homo sapiens (Human).
    634..765     -  CDS            Cited1 (fragment): CITE1_MOUSE - Also known as Msg1. Experimental evidence at protein level: Swiss-Prot protein existence level 1. Transcriptional coactivator of the p300/CBP-mediated transcription complex. Enhances SMAD-mediated transcription by strengthening the functional link between the DNA-binding SMAD transcription factors and the p300/CBP transcription coactivator complex. Stimulates estrogen-dependent transactivation activity mediated by estrogen receptors signaling; stabilizes the interaction of estrogen receptor ESR1 and histone acetyltransferase EP300. Positively regulates TGF-beta signaling through
    778..942     -  CDS            spg (fragment) (sequence withheld): SPG1_STRSG - Experimental evidence at protein level: Swiss-Prot protein existence level 1. Binds to the constant Fc region of IgG with high affinity. From Streptococcus sp. group G.
    956..972     -  CDS            capTEV™ (fragment): composite tag for in vivo biotinylation, TEV protease cleavage, and 6xHis tagging
    985..1007    -  RBS            RBS: efficient ribosome binding site from bacteriophage T7 gene 10 (Olins and Rangwala, 1989)
   1022..1046    -  protein_bind   lac operator: The lac repressor binds to the lac operator to inhibit transcription in E. coli. This inhibition can be relieved by adding lactose or isopropyl-β-D-thiogalactopyranoside (IPTG). lac repressor encoded by lacI
   1047..1065    -  promoter       T7 promoter: promoter for bacteriophage T7 RNA polymerase
   1087..1366    +  CDS            TcR (fragment): tetracycline efflux protein; tet; confers resistance to tetracycline
   1374..1451    +  promoter       lacI promoter: lacI
   1452..2534    +  CDS            lacI: lac repressor; lacI; The lac repressor binds to the lac operator to inhibit transcription in E. coli. This inhibition can be relieved by adding lactose or isopropyl-β-D-thiogalactopyranoside (IPTG).
   2547..2568    +  protein_bind   CAP binding site: CAP binding activates transcription in the presence of cAMP. E. coli catabolite activator protein
   2583..2874    +  CDS            TcR (fragment): tetracycline efflux protein; tet; confers resistance to tetracycline
   2946..3326    -  CDS            YPB1_ECOLX: Protein predicted: Swiss-Prot protein existence level 4. From Escherichia coli.
   3343..3534    +  CDS            rop: Rop protein, which maintains plasmids at low copy number; rop
   3636..3775    +  misc_feature   bom: basis of mobility region from pBR322
   3961..4549    -  rep_origin     ori: high-copy-number ColE1/pMB1/pBR322/pUC origin of replication
   4720..5580    -  CDS            AmpR: β-lactamase; bla; confers resistance to ampicillin, carbenicillin, and related antibiotics
   5581..5685    -  promoter       AmpR promoter: bla
   5738..6166    -  rep_origin     f1 ori (sequence partly withheld): f1 bacteriophage origin of replication; arrow indicates direction of (+) strand synthesis
>Addgene plasmid #173764 | HIsGB1-FusionL63A + CBP TAZ1(340-439) | addgene full sequence | sequence record 353458 | Addgene NGS Result
ATCCGGATATAGTTCCTCCTTTCAGCAAAAAACCCCTCAAGACCCGTTTAGAGGCCCCAAGGGGTTATGC
TAGTTATTGCTCAGCGGTGGCAGCAGCCAACTCAGCTTCCTTTCGGGCTTTGTTAGCAGCCGGATCTCAG
TGGTGGTGGTGGTGGTGCTCGAGTGCGGCCGCAAGCTTACTATCGCTTGTCACTGGCATTTTTCAAAGGG
AGGCAAACAGGACAGTCATGTCGTGTGCAGTTCTTCCAATGAGAGATGATTTGTCGTGAAGATGCACAAT
GGGCAACTTGGCAGGCTTTCCCAGCCTGACAATGTGTCATGTGATTCAAAACGTTTTTCATGGTTCGACA
GTGTGGGAGAGAACAGGCTCGAACCTCTCCATTTGCTTGCTCTCGTCTCTGACATTTGTGGGCATGAAGC
AGTAGAACCAGCTGCTGCTGTATCAGTTTGCGTTTTTCAGGGTCTGCTGTGGGGCCTGTTGCCATGGTAT
ATCTCCTTCTTAAAGTTAAACAAAATTATTTCTAGAGGGGATCCCTATCAGTTAACTTGATCCGCAGCTC
TGAGTAATTCTTCACCCTGCAGTAGGTTTCTGCTGCCTTGTATAGGAGCATTAACTTCACAATCATAACT
GGTCAGTTCTGGTAACTCCTTGATGCGGTCCAAACCCATTTCTATCACCAAGGACATAAGAACTTCCTCG
TCGATGAAATCAGTGTCTATGACATTGGACATATGGGAACCACGCGGAACCAGGCCGCTGCTGCCGCTGC
TGAATTC
[168 nt withheld, positions 778-945]
GCCGCTGCTGTGATGATGATGATGATGGCCCATCGTATATCTCCTTCTTAAAGTTAAACAAAATTATTTC
TAGAGGGGAATTGTTATCCGCTCACAATTCCCCTATAGTGAGTCGTATTAATTTCGCGGGATCGAGATCT
CGATCCTCTACGCCGGACGCATCGTGGCCGGCATCACCGGCGCCACAGGTGCGGTTGCTGGCGCCTATAT
CGCCGACATCACCGATGGGGAAGATCGGGCTCGCCACTTCGGGCTCATGAGCGCTTGTTTCGGCGTGGGT
ATGGTGGCAGGCCCCGTGGCCGGGGGACTGTTGGGCGCCATCTCCTTGCATGCACCATTCCTTGCGGCGG
CGGTGCTCAACGGCCTCAACCTACTACTGGGCTGCTTCCTAATGCAGGAGTCGCATAAGGGAGAGCGTCG
AGATCCCGGACACCATCGAATGGCGCAAAACCTTTCGCGGTATGGCATGATAGCGCCCGGAAGAGAGTCA
ATTCAGGGTGGTGAATGTGAAACCAGTAACGTTATACGATGTCGCAGAGTATGCCGGTGTCTCTTATCAG
ACCGTTTCCCGCGTGGTGAACCAGGCCAGCCACGTTTCTGCGAAAACGCGGGAAAAAGTGGAAGCGGCGA
TGGCGGAGCTGAATTACATTCCCAACCGCGTGGCACAACAACTGGCGGGCAAACAGTCGTTGCTGATTGG
CGTTGCCACCTCCAGTCTGGCCCTGCACGCGCCGTCGCAAATTGTCGCGGCGATTAAATCTCGCGCCGAT
CAACTGGGTGCCAGCGTGGTGGTGTCGATGGTAGAACGAAGCGGCGTCGAAGCCTGTAAAGCGGCGGTGC
ACAATCTTCTCGCGCAACGCGTCAGTGGGCTGATCATTAACTATCCGCTGGATGACCAGGATGCCATTGC
TGTGGAAGCTGCCTGCACTAATGTTCCGGCGTTATTTCTTGATGTCTCTGACCAGACACCCATCAACAGT
ATTATTTTCTCCCATGAAGACGGTACGCGACTGGGCGTGGAGCATCTGGTCGCATTGGGTCACCAGCAAA
TCGCGCTGTTAGCGGGCCCATTAAGTTCTGTCTCGGCGCGTCTGCGTCTGGCTGGCTGGCATAAATATCT
CACTCGCAATCAAATTCAGCCGATAGCGGAACGGGAAGGCGACTGGAGTGCCATGTCCGGTTTTCAACAA
ACCATGCAAATGCTGAATGAGGGCATCGTTCCCACTGCGATGCTGGTTGCCAACGATCAGATGGCGCTGG
GCGCAATGCGCGCCATTACCGAGTCCGGGCTGCGCGTTGGTGCGGATATCTCGGTAGTGGGATACGACGA
TACCGAAGACAGCTCATGTTATATCCCGCCGTTAACCACCATCAAACAGGATTTTCGCCTGCTGGGGCAA
ACCAGCGTGGACCGCTTGCTGCAACTCTCTCAGGGCCAGGCGGTGAAGGGCAATCAGCTGTTGCCCGTCT
CACTGGTGAAAAGAAAAACCACCCTGGCGCCCAATACGCAAACCGCCTCTCCCCGCGCGTTGGCCGATTC
ATTAATGCAGCTGGCACGACAGGTTTCCCGACTGGAAAGCGGGCAGTGAGCGCAACGCAATTAATGTAAG
TTAGCTCACTCATTAGGCACCGGGATCTCGACCGATGCCCTTGAGAGCCTTCAACCCAGTCAGCTCCTTC
CGGTGGGCGCGGGGCATGACTATCGTCGCCGCACTTATGACTGTCTTCTTTATCATGCAACTCGTAGGAC
AGGTGCCGGCAGCGCTCTGGGTCATTTTCGGCGAGGACCGCTTTCGCTGGAGCGCGACGATGATCGGCCT
GTCGCTTGCGGTATTCGGAATCTTGCACGCCCTCGCTCAAGCCTTCGTCACTGGTCCCGCCACCAAACGT
TTCGGCGAGAAGCAGGCCATTATCGCCGGCATGGCGGCCCCACGGGTGCGCATGATCGTGCTCCTGTCGT
TGAGGACCCGGCTAGGCTGGCGGGGTTGCCTTACTGGTTAGCAGAATGAATCACCGATACGCGAGCGAAC
GTGAAGCGACTGCTGCTGCAAAACGTCTGCGACCTGAGCAACAACATGAATGGTCTTCGGTTTCCGTGTT
TCGTAAAGTCTGGAAACGCGGAAGTCAGCGCCCTGCACCATTATGTTCCGGATCTGCATCGCAGGATGCT
GCTGGCTACCCTGTGGAACACCTACATCTGTATTAACGAAGCGCTGGCATTGACCCTGAGTGATTTTTCT
CTGGTCCCGCCGCATCCATACCGCCAGTTGTTTACCCTCACAACGTTCCAGTAACCGGGCATGTTCATCA
TCAGTAACCCGTATCGTGAGCATCCTCTCTCGTTTCATCGGTATCATTACCCCCATGAACAGAAATCCCC
CTTACACGGAGGCATCAGTGACCAAACAGGAAAAAACCGCCCTTAACATGGCCCGCTTTATCAGAAGCCA
GACATTAACGCTTCTGGAGAAACTCAACGAGCTGGACGCGGATGAACAGGCAGACATCTGTGAATCGCTT
CACGACCACGCTGATGAGCTTTACCGCAGCTGCCTCGCGCGTTTCGGTGATGACGGTGAAAACCTCTGAC
ACATGCAGCTCCCGGAGACGGTCACAGCTTGTCTGTAAGCGGATGCCGGGAGCAGACAAGCCCGTCAGGG
CGCGTCAGCGGGTGTTGGCGGGTGTCGGGGCGCAGCCATGACCCAGTCACGTAGCGATAGCGGAGTGTAT
ACTGGCTTAACTATGCGGCATCAGAGCAGATTGTACTGAGAGTGCACCATTGCGGTGTGAAATACCGCAC
AGATGCGTAAGGAGAAAATACCGCATCAGGCGCTCTTCCGCTTCCTCGCTCACTGACTCGCTGCGCTCGG
TCGTTCGGCTGCGGCGAGCGGTATCAGCTCACTCAAAGGCGGTAATACGGTTATCCACAGAATCAGGGGA
TAACGCAGGAAAGAACATGTGAGCAAAAGGCCAGCAAAAGGCCAGGAACCGTAAAAAGGCCGCGTTGCTG
GCGTTTTTCCATAGGCTCCGCCCCCCTGACGAGCATCACAAAAATCGACGCTCAAGTCAGAGGTGGCGAA
ACCCGACAGGACTATAAAGATACCAGGCGTTTCCCCCTGGAAGCTCCCTCGTGCGCTCTCCTGTTCCGAC
CCTGCCGCTTACCGGATACCTGTCCGCCTTTCTCCCTTCGGGAAGCGTGGCGCTTTCTCATAGCTCACGC
TGTAGGTATCTCAGTTCGGTGTAGGTCGTTCGCTCCAAGCTGGGCTGTGTGCACGAACCCCCCGTTCAGC
CCGACCGCTGCGCCTTATCCGGTAACTATCGTCTTGAGTCCAACCCGGTAAGACACGACTTATCGCCACT
GGCAGCAGCCACTGGTAACAGGATTAGCAGAGCGAGGTATGTAGGCGGTGCTACAGAGTTCTTGAAGTGG
TGGCCTAACTACGGCTACACTAGAAGGACAGTATTTGGTATCTGTGCTCTGCTGAAGCCAGTTACCTTCG
GAAAAAGAGTTGGTAGCTCTTGATCCGGCAAACAAACCACCGCTGGTAGCGGTGGTTTTTTTGTTTGCAA
GCAGCAGATTACGCGCAGAAAAAAAGGATCTCAAGAAGATCCTTTGATCTTTTCTACGGGGTCTGACGCT
CAGTGGAACGAAAACTCACGTTAAGGGATTTTGGTCATGAGATTATCAAAAAGGATCTTCACCTAGATCC
TTTTAAATTAAAAATGAAGTTTTAAATCAATCTAAAGTATATATGAGTAAACTTGGTCTGACAGTTACCA
ATGCTTAATCAGTGAGGCACCTATCTCAGCGATCTGTCTATTTCGTTCATCCATAGTTGCCTGACTCCCC
GTCGTGTAGATAACTACGATACGGGAGGGCTTACCATCTGGCCCCAGTGCTGCAATGATACCGCGAGACC
CACGCTCACCGGCTCCAGATTTATCAGCAATAAACCAGCCAGCCGGAAGGGCCGAGCGCAGAAGTGGTCC
TGCAACTTTATCCGCCTCCATCCAGTCTATTAATTGTTGCCGGGAAGCTAGAGTAAGTAGTTCGCCAGTT
AATAGTTTGCGCAACGTTGTTGCCATTGCTGCAGGCATCGTGGTGTCACGCTCGTCGTTTGGTATGGCTT
CATTCAGCTCCGGTTCCCAACGATCAAGGCGAGTTACATGATCCCCCATGTTGTGCAAAAAAGCGGTTAG
CTCCTTCGGTCCTCCGATCGTTGTCAGAAGTAAGTTGGCCGCAGTGTTATCACTCATGGTTATGGCAGCA
CTGCATAATTCTCTTACTGTCATGCCATCCGTAAGATGCTTTTCTGTGACTGGTGAGTACTCAACCAAGT
CATTCTGAGAATAGTGTATGCGGCGACCGAGTTGCTCTTGCCCGGCGTCAATACGGGATAATACCGCGCC
ACATAGCAGAACTTTAAAAGTGCTCATCATTGGAAAACGTTCTTCGGGGCGAAAACTCTCAAGGATCTTA
CCGCTGTTGAGATCCAGTTCGATGTAACCCACTCGTGCACCCAACTGATCTTCAGCATCTTTTACTTTCA
CCAGCGTTTCTGGGTGAGCAAAAACAGGAAGGCAAAATGCCGCAAAAAAGGGAATAAGGGCGACACGGAA
ATGTTGAATACTCATACTCTTCCTTTTTCAATATTATTGAAGCATTTATCAGGGTTATTGTCTCATGAGC
GGATACATATTTGAATGTATTTAGAAAAATAAACAAATAGGGGTTCCGCGCACATTTCCCCGAAAAGTGC
CACCTAAATTGTAAGCGTTAATATTTTGTTAAAATTCGCGTTAAATTTTTGTTAAATCAGCTCATTTTTT
AACCAATAGGCCGAAATCGGCAAAATCCCTTATAAATCAAAAGAATAGACCGAGATAGGGT
[37 nt withheld, positions 5837-5873]
AAAGAACGTGGACTCCAACGTCAAAGG
[49 nt withheld, positions 5901-5949]
T
[91 nt withheld, positions 5951-6041]
G
[124 nt withheld, positions 6043-6166]
CCCATTCGCCA
