>Addgene plasmid #173764 | HIsGB1-FusionL63A + CBP TAZ1(340-439) | depositor partial sequence | sequence record 344998 | T7promoter/terminator
ATCTCGATCCGCGAAATTAATACGACTCCACAATAGGGGAATGAGAGCGGATACCAATTCCCCTCTAGGA
ATAAWTTTGTTTAACTTTAAGAAGGAGATATACGATGGGCCATCATCATCATCATCACAGCAGCGGC
[168 nt withheld, positions 138-305]
GAATTCAGCAGCGGCAGCAGCGGCCTGGTTCCGCGTGGTTCCCATATGTCCAATGTCATAGACACTGATT
TCATCGACGAGGAAGTTCTTATGTCCTTGGTGATAGAAATGGGTTTGGACCGCATCAAGGAGTTACCAGA
ACTGACCAGTTATGATTGTGAAGTTAATGCTCCTATACAAGGCAGCAGAAACCTACTGCAGGGTGAAGAA
TTACTCAGAGCTGCGGATCAAGTTAACTGATAGGGATCCCCTCTAGAAATAATTTTGTTTAACTTTAAGA
AGGAGATATACCATGGCAACAGGCCCCACAGCAGACCCTGAAAAACGCAAACTGATACAGCAGCAGCTGG
TTCTACTGCTTCATGCCCACAAATGTCAGAGACGAGAGCAAGCAAATGGAGAGGTTCGAGCCTGTTCTCT
CCCACACTGTCGAACCATGAAAAACGTTTTGAATCACATGACACATTGTCAGGCTGGGAAAGCCTGCCAA
GTTGCCCATTGTGCATCTTCACGACAAATCATCTCTCATTGGAAGAACTGCACACGACATGACTGTCCTG
TTTGCCTCCCTTTGAAAAATGCCAGTGACAAGCGATAGTAAGCTTGCGGCCGCACTCGAGCACCACCACC
ACCACCACTGAGATCCGGCTGCTAACAAAGCCCGAAAGAGCGA
